>Addgene plasmid #125042 | pKmK.P9 | addgene full sequence | sequence record 244827 | Addgene NGS Result
TCGGTCTCAAACGTGTACAAATTATGGTATTAGGTAATGATAATTAACTGAAACGGCTCTTTTCGCAGAA
AAATCGGAGTGCAAAAACTTGTTTCGCCTTCATTTTCCATTGTTTTTTTTTTTTTTTATATTTGTGCCAT
GCATTCCATTCTGCAGGTGGTTTCCTTTTTGGAACCTTTGGTGTAGTTACGGTGAGCCTCTCCGACTGAA
GCTAGATATCATTGACTCCACGAATTTAGTGTCAAAAAGAAATCCGTTTCCTTGGGATCCCCACTTTTAC
CTTGTAGCGACTTAAGATTCACAGTTATCGGCTGTGTACCGACCGGTCTATAGGGATGAGGCTGTAGTAC
TAGCTTTTCTGCTAATAATGTTCTTCCGTGTCTCTTATTTCAACGTTTGGCTGGTTATTTCTCCAGTTAC
GGTAATCGGAGAGGGGAAGTTTGAGTGCAAGAGAGGGGCAGCCGTAAGATGTGTTGGTTGCGAAAGAAGG
CACTGAGGGGTAATTGTAAAATGGTTATGCGAACTATCGGGGTCTAGTAAAGCCAAGGTCACACATACTG
CCCGTTTGTAATCAGATTGAGAATTTGGACGTAATAACGTAGAGATACATATCTATCTACGTCAGTCGGT
CCAAAGCAAACAGCCGTGTTGTTTTTTATTTTATTCCTACTTACCTCATCCTTGAACTTCAATATCAACA
TATATAAATGAATGTTTCTCTCTAAGTGCTTCCTCGTTTTGATACGTTGTGAGTCTGGAGCCTAGTCTAA
ACTAACCATTGTCTGCAAAATCGTCAAGCAATTGCTAAAAACCCCCATTGCGTCATTCTTTTTGAGTAGA
GTGTGTTAAGTTTATTCGCAAGATTTATTCGCAACTGGTCATTTTAGACAATACATCTTCATTTGGTTTA
TTCAGCTTTAAGGGGAACGGTCTTAATAGTTATCGGATCTTTACCTAAAAAAAAAAAACGGATTTTGTAA
ATTCCTAGAATCACACGTGCACAAAACTATGTGAGACCAGACCAATAAAAAACGCCCGGCGGCAACCGAG
CGTTCTGAACAAATCCAGATGGAGTTCTGAGGTCATTACTGGATCTATCAACAGGAGTCCAAGCGAGCTC
GATATCAAATTACGCCCCGCCCTGCCACTCATCGCAGTACTGTTGTAATTCATTAAGCATTCTGCCGACA
TGGAAGCCATCACAAACGGCATGATGAACCTGAATCGCCAGCGGCATCAGCACCTTGTCGCCTTGCGTAT
AATATTTGCCCATGGTGAAAACGGGGGCGAAGAAGTTGTCCATATTGGCCACGTTTAAATCAAAACTGGT
GAAACTCACCCAGGGATTGGCTGAAACGAAAAACATATTCTCAATAAACCCTTTAGGGAAATAGGCCAGG
TTTTCACCGTAACACGCCACATCTTGCGAATATATGTGTAGAAACTGCCGGAAATCGTCGTGGTATTCAC
TCCAGAGCGATGAAAACGTTTCAGTTTGCTCATGGAAAACGGTGTAACAAGGGTGAACACTATCCCATAT
CACCAGCTCACCGTCTTTCATTGCCATACGAAATTCCGGATGAGCATTCATCAGGCGGGCAAGAATGTGA
ATAAAGGCCGGATAAAACTTGTGCTTATTTTTCTTTACGGTCTTTAAAAAGGCCGTAATATCCAGCTGAA
CGGTCTGGTTATAGGTACATTGAGCAACTGACTGAAATGCCTCAAAATGTTCTTTACGATGCCATTGGGA
TATATCAACGGTGGTATATCCAGTGATTTTTTTCTCCATTTTAGCTTCCTTAGCTCCTGAAAATCTCGAT
AACTCAAAAAATACGCCCGGTAGTGATCTTATTTCATTATGGTGAAAGTTGGAACCTCTTACGTGCCCGA
TCAATCATGACCAAAATCCCTTAACGTGAGTTTTCGTTCCACTGAGCGTCAGACCCCGTAGAAAAGATCA
AAGGATCTTCTTGAGATCCTTTTTTTCTGCGCGTAATCTGCTGCTTGCAAACAAAAAAACCACCGCTACC
AGCGGTGGTTTGTTTGCCGGATCAAGAGCTACCAACTCTTTTTCCGAAGGTAACTGGCTTCAGCAGAGCG
CAGATACCAAATACTGTTCTTCTAGTGTAGCCGTAGTTAGGCCACCACTTCAAGAACTCTGTAGCACCGC
CTACATACCTCGCTCTGCTAATCCTGTTACCAGTGGCTGCTGCCAGTGGCGATAAGTCGTGTCTTACCGG
GTTGGACTCAAGACGATAGTTACCGGATAAGGCGCAGCGGTCGGGCTGAACGGGGGGTTCGTGCACACAG
CCCAGCTTGGAGCGAACGACCTACACCGAACTGAGATACCTACAGCGTGAGCTATGAGAAAGCGCCACGC
TTCCCGAAGGGAGAAAGGCGGACAGGTATCCGGTAAGCGGCAGGGTCGGAACAGGAGAGCGCACGAGGGA
GCTTCCAGGGGGAAACGCCTGGTATCTTTATAGTCCTGTCGGGTTTCGCCACCTCTGACTTGAGCGTCGA
TTTTTGTGATGCTCGTCAGGGGGGCGGAGCCTATGGAAAAACGCCAGCAACGCGGCCTTTTTACGGTTCC
TGGCCTTTTGCTGGCCTTTTGCTCACATGTTCTTTCCTGCGTTATCCCCTGATTCTGTGGATAACCGTAG
Features (pLannotate 1.2.2; 4 found; start..end, strand, type, name):
   1025..1059    -  terminator     lambda t0 terminator: minimal transcription terminator from phage lambda (Scholtissek and Grosse, 1987)
   1133..1789    -  CDS            cat: CAT_ECOLX - Experimental evidence at protein level: Swiss-Prot protein existence level 1. This enzyme is an effector of chloramphenicol resistance in bacteria. From Escherichia coli. This protein is used as a marker in many commonly used cloning vectors, such as pACYC184.
   1790..1887    -  promoter       cat promoter: promoter of the E. coli cat gene encoding chloramphenicol acetyltransferase
   1971..2559    +  rep_origin     ori: high-copy-number ColE1/pMB1/pBR322/pUC origin of replication
