[The description below was written by a language model from this plasmid's Addgene catalogue record and pLannotate feature annotations shown in this document.]
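Description:
pKmK.P9 is a small part-storage plasmid from a Kluyveromyces marxianus synthetic biology toolkit, built in the YTK001 part-entry backbone of the yeast Golden Gate (YTK) modular cloning system. It holds a 994 bp fragment recorded as the ALD4 promoter of K. marxianus, formatted as a "type 2" part, which is the promoter position in the YTK assembly hierarchy. The promoter was inserted through BsmBI sites that were destroyed in the process, and the depositor notes that it is flanked by the YTK-compatible Golden Gate overhangs appropriate for a type 2 part, so it can be released and ligated in order with other standard parts such as coding sequences and terminators to build transcription units.

The annotated sequence (about 2.7 kb, from full-plasmid sequencing) shows only the bacterial maintenance functions. These are a high-copy ColE1/pUC-type origin of replication and a chloramphenicol acetyltransferase (cat) gene driven by its own promoter and followed by a minimal phage lambda t0 terminator, which gives chloramphenicol selection in E. coli. The unannotated region at the start of the record is about the right size for the promoter insert, although the feature table does not label it. No yeast origin, centromere or yeast selection marker is annotated. So, despite the "yeast expression" vector category, the plasmid is a propagation and storage vehicle in E. coli rather than something maintained in yeast. Its use is as a source of a characterised K. marxianus promoter for modular assembly of expression cassettes. The depositor states that minor differences between the sequencing result and their annotated sequence do not affect function.
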