Addgene plasmid #125042: pKmK.P9
Purpose: Storage plasmid for K.marxianus promoter; type 2 part
Depositing lab: John Morrissey. Depositing organization: University College Cork. Publication: Biological Parts for Kluyveromyces marxianus Synthetic Biology. Rajkumar AS, Varela JA, Juergens H, Daran JG, Morrissey JP. Front Bioeng Biotechnol. 2019 May 7;7:97. doi: 10.3389/fbioe.2019.00097. eCollection 2019. PubMed 31134195.
Backbone
  Vector backbone: YTK001
  Backbone manufacturer: Dueber lab, UC Berkeley
  Backbone size w/o insert (bp): 1667
  Vector type: Yeast Expression, Synthetic Biology
Growth in bacteria
  Bacterial resistance: Chloramphenicol, 25 μg/mL
  Growth temperature: 37°C
  Growth strain: DH5alpha
  Copy number: High Copy
Gene/Insert
  Gene/Insert name: ALD4 promoter
  Insert size (bp): 994
  Cloning method: Restriction Enzyme; 5′ cloning site BsmBI (destroyed during cloning); 3′ cloning site BsmBI (destroyed during cloning)
  Sequencing primers: 5′ tttgctggccttttgctc; 3′ catctggatttgttcagaacg
Terms and licenses: Academic/Nonprofit Terms; Industry Terms: Not Available to Industry
Depositor comments: Contains the appropriate YTK-compatible Golden Gate overhangs for a type 2 part Please note that the minor differences between the Addgene NGS results and depositor's annotated sequence do not affect the plasmid function.
How to cite: pKmK.P9 was a gift from John Morrissey (Addgene plasmid # 125042 ; http://n2t.net/addgene:125042 ; RRID:Addgene_125042)
